Addgene plasmid #60994: pMTB-Multibow-hG
Purpose: Part of Multibow set of constructs--each FP gene is initially not expressed and then adopts a permanent ON or OFF status upon Cre-mediated recombination. . Encodes nuclear EGFP
Depositing lab: Sean Megason. Depositing organization: Harvard Medical School. Publication: Multibow: digital spectral barcodes for cell tracing. Xiong F, Obholzer ND, Noche RR, Megason SG. PLoS One. 2015 May 26;10(5):e0127822. doi: 10.1371/journal.pone.0127822. eCollection 2015. PONE-D-14-56414 PubMed 26010570.
Backbone
  Vector backbone: pMTB
  Vector type: Zebrafish
Growth in bacteria
  Bacterial resistance: Ampicillin, 100 μg/mL
  Growth temperature: 37°C
  Growth strain: Stbl3
  Copy number: Low Copy
Gene/Insert
  Gene/Insert name: EGFP
  Species: Synthetic
  Promoter: Bactin2
  Tag / fusion protein: histone 2B tag (N terminal on insert)
  Cloning method: Gibson Cloning
  Sequencing primers: 5′ SP6; 3′ CAGCAGGACCATTTATCATGCTGCTGC
Terms and licenses: Academic/Nonprofit Terms; Industry Terms: Not Available to Industry
Depositor comments: Multibow constructs contain repetitive loxP sites that make these constructs prone to recombination. The constructs display a few issues with bacterial stability and sequencing that need to be considered when amplifying, storing and using them. First, in our hands Multibow constructs have displayed instability in E.coli cultures and had low yield in Maxi/Midi-preps. Mini-prep is recommended to harvest Multibow constructs. For transformation, we have had success with 5-alpha F'Iq cells (NEB). Second, the sequencing of Multibow constructs may run into problems of low quality/inaccurate reads. A problematic trace file does not necessarily mean the construct is wrong or the sample has mixed sequences. Third, before using the constructs harvested from mini-prep for injections, we recommend a further purification step using DNA purification kits such as MinElute PCR purification kit (Qiagen). All Multibow constructs share a backbone of pMTB vector (AMP resistance) containing the tol2 sites for transgenic insertion and the loxP recombination sites. To validate the variable region, we recommend sequencing with this specific primer: 5'-CAGCAGGACCATTTATCATGCTGCTGC-3', which recognizes the end of the variable region. The Sp6 primer may not provide enough reading length to reach the variable region.
How to cite: pMTB-Multibow-hG was a gift from Sean Megason (Addgene plasmid # 60994 ; http://n2t.net/addgene:60994 ; RRID:Addgene_60994)
