[The description below was written by a language model from this plasmid's Addgene catalogue record.]
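Description:
pMTB-Multibow-hG is a zebrafish transgenesis plasmid built on the pMTB backbone. This backbone carries Tol2 transposon sites, which allow transposase-mediated integration of the cassette into the fish genome, along with the loxP recombination sites shared by all members of the Multibow set. In bacteria it is selected with ampicillin and is recorded as low copy. The record does not name the bacterial origin of replication, and no feature table is provided, so the exact arrangement and orientation of the lox sites cannot be described here.

The payload is EGFP fused at its N terminus to histone 2B, which tethers the fluorophore to chromatin and gives a nuclear green signal. Expression is driven by the Bactin2 (beta-actin 2) promoter, commonly used for broad expression in zebrafish. The insert was assembled by Gibson cloning. As with the other Multibow constructs, the fluorescent protein gene is initially silent. Cre-mediated recombination at the loxP sites then resolves it into a permanent ON or OFF state. When several Multibow constructs encoding different colours and subcellular localisations are combined in one animal, each switches independently. This produces heritable, binary "digital" spectral barcodes that distinguish cells and their clonal descendants for cell tracing and lineage analysis.

The depositor notes that the repeated loxP sites make these plasmids prone to recombination. The consequences are instability in E. coli culture, poor yields from larger preparations, and sequencing reads that may be of low quality even when the construct is correct. Validation is best directed at the variable region that distinguishes each member of the set, which a read from the standard SP6 site may not reach.
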