>Addgene plasmid #60994 | pMTB-Multibow-hG | addgene partial sequence | sequence record 99332 | SP6 5'-ATTTAGGTGACACTATAG-3'
TTTTGCAGGATCCGCCACCATGACTAGCTCGAGATAACTTCGTATAGTATACCTTATACGAAGTTATCGA
GCTCATAACTTCGTATAGGATACTTTATACGAAGTTATAACTCGAGATAACTTCGTATAGCATACATTAT
ACGAAGTTATACCGGCAGATCTCGCCACCATGGTGAGTGTGATTAAACCAGAGATGAAGATGAAGTACTT
CATGGACGGCTCCGTCAATGGGCATGAGTTCACAGTTGAAGGTGAAGGCACAGGCAAACCTTACGAGGGA
CATCAAGAGATGACACTACGCGTCACAATGGCCAAGGGCGGGCCAATGCCTTTCTCG
