>Addgene plasmid #60994 | pMTB-Multibow-hG | addgene partial sequence | sequence record 99333 | Multibow-Rev 5'-CAGCAGGACCATTTATCATGCTGCTGC-3'
CCGAGAGTGATCCCGGCGGCGGTCACGAACTCCAGCAGGACCATGTGATCGCGCTTCTCGTTGGGGTCTT
TGCTCAGGGCGGACTGGGTGCTCAGGTAGTGGTTGTCGGGCAGCAGCACGGGGCCGTCGCCGATGGGGGT
GTTCTGCTGGTAGTGGTCGGCGAGCTGCACGCTGCCGTCCTCGATGTTGTGGCGGATCTTGAAGTTCACC
TTGATGCCGTTCTTCTGCTTGTCGGCCATGATATAGACGTTGTGGCTGTTGTAGTTGTACTCCAGCTTGT
GCCCCAGGATGTTGCCGTCCTCCTTGAAGTC
