>Addgene plasmid #60994 | pMTB-Multibow-hG | addgene partial sequence | sequence record 99981 | Multibow-fwd 5'-gccaccacctgttcctgtag-3'
GGATCTAGGATAACTTCGTATAGGATACTTTATACGAAGTTATTGATCAATTCACAGCCACCATGCCAGA
GCCAGCGAAGTCTGCTCCCGCCCCGAAAAAGGGCTCCAAGAAGGCGGTGACTAAGGCGCAGAAGAAAGGC
GGCAAGAAGCGCAAGCGCAGCCGCAAGGAGAGCTATTCCATCTATGTGTACAAGGTTCTGAAGCAGGTCC
ACCCTGACACCGGCATTTCGTCCAAGGCCATGGGCATCATGAATTCGTTTGTGAACGACATTTTCGAGCG
CATCGCAGGTGAGGCTTCCCGCCTGGCGCATTACAACAAGCGCTCGACCATCACCTCCAGGGAGATCCAG
ACGGCCGTGCGCCTGCTGCTGCCTGGGGAGTTGGCCAAGCACGCCGTGTCCGAGGGTACTAAGGCCATCA
CCAAGTACACCAGCGCTGGAGCGCCAGCTGGAGGTGCAGGTGCAGCAATGGTGAGCAAGGGCGAGGAGCT
GTTCACCGGGGTGGTGCCCATCCTGGTCGAGCTGGACGGCGACGTAAACGGCCACAAGTTCAGCGTGTCC
GGCGAGGGCGAGGGCGATGCCACCTACGGCAAGCTGACCCTGAAGTTCATCTGCACCACCGGCAAGCTGC
CCGTGCCCTGGCCCACCCTCGTGACCACCCTGACCTACGGCGTGCAGTGCTTCAGCCGCTACCCCGACCA
CATGAAGCAGCACGACTTCTTCAAGTCCGCCATGCCCGAAGGCTACGTCCAGGAGCGCACCATCTTCTTC
AAGGACGACGGCAACTACAAGACCCGCGCCGAGGTGAAGTTCGAGGGCGACACCCTGGTGAACCGCATCG
AGCTGAAGGGCATCGACTTCAAGGAGGACGGCAACATCCTGGGGCACAAGCTGGAGTACAACTACAACAG
CCACAACGTCTATATCATGGCCGACAAGCAGAAGAACGGCATCAAGGTGAACTTC
