>Addgene plasmid #60994 | pMTB-Multibow-hG | addgene partial sequence | sequence record 101984 | pMTBF2 5'-tttagggagtggtcctggtg-3'
TGTTCCTTTTTACTGAGCCCTACGACTCTGGCTGAGTGCCACACCGCCGGCAGCCGCAAAGCGGCTCAAA
CCATTGCCTTTTATGGTAATAATGAGAGAATGCAGAGGGACTTCCTTTGTCTGGCATATCTGAGGCGCGC
GCTGTCACTAGCGCCCACCAGCGGTCAGACTGTAGAATGCAGAGCAAAACAGGAAGTTGACTCCAGATGG
TCACATGCTTGCTGAAACNCCTCTCCCTGGCAGCAGTGCAATTCTAACAGTTTCCCTTTCTTTTACAGTT
CGCCATCCTAGGCCTATTTAGGTGACACTATAGAAGAGTACAAGCTACTTGTTCTTTTTGCAGGATCCGC
CACCATGACTAGCTCGAGATAACTTCGTATAGTATACCTTATACGAAGTTATCGAGCTCATAACTTCGTA
TAGGATACTTTATACGAAGTTATAACTCGAGATAACTTCGTATAGCATACATTATACGAAGTTATACCGG
CAGATCTCGCCACCATGGTGAGTGTGATTAAACC
